>Addgene plasmid #80171 | 35S-psGC155-MXMT-NosT | depositor full sequence | sequence record 167547 | 35S-psGC155-MXMT-NosT sequence 4854 bps
CTCAGAAGACCGAGGGCTATTGAGACTTTTCAACAAAGGGTAATATCGGGAAACCTCCTCGGATTCCATT
GCCCAGCTATCTGTCACTTATCGAAAGGACAGTAGAAAAGGAAGGTGGCTCCTACAAATGCCATCATTGC
GATAAAGGAAAGGCTATCGTTCAAGATGCCTCTACCGACAGTGGTCCCAAAGATGGACCCCCACCCACGA
GGAACATCGTGGAAAAAGAAGACGTTCCAACCACGTCTTCAAAGCAAGTGGATTGATGTGATATCTCCAC
TGACGTAAGGGATGACGCACAATCCCACTATCCTTCGCAAGACCCTTCCTCTATATAAGGAAGTTCATTT
CATTTGGAGAGGACAGGCTTCTTGAGATCCTTCAACAATTACCAACAACAACAAACAACAAACAACATTA
CAATTACTATTTACAATTACAGTCGACTCTAGAGGATCCATGGCCGACAAGCAGAAGAACGGCATCAAGG
TGAACTTCAAGATCCGCCACAACATCGAGGACGGCAGCGTGCAGCTCGCCGACCACTACCAGCAGAACAC
CCCCATCGGCGACGGCCCCGTGCTGCTGCCCGACAACCACTACCTGAGCACCCAGTCCGCCCTGAGCAAA
GACCCCAACGAGAAGCGCGATCACATGGTCCTGCTGGAGTTCGTGACCGCCGCCGGGATCACTCACGGCA
TGGACGAGCTGTACAAGATGGAGCTCCAAGAAGTCCTGCATATGAATGAAGGTGAAGGCGATACAAGCTA
CGCCAAGAATGCATCCTACAATCTGGCTCTTGCCAAGGTGAAACCTTTCCTTGAACAATGCATACGAGAA
TTGTTGCGGGCCAACTTGCCCAACATCAACAAGTGCATTAAAGTTGCGGATTTGGGATGCGCTTCTGGAC
CAAACACACTTTTAACAGTGCGGGACATTGTGCAAAGTATTGACAAAGTTGGCCAGGAAGAGAAGAATGA
ATTAGAACGTCCCACCATTCAGATTTTTCTGAATGATCTTTTCCAAAATGATTTCAATTCGGTTTTCAAG
TTGCTGCCAAGCTTCTACCGCAAACTCGAGAAAGAAAATGGACGCAAGATAGGATCGTGCCTAATAAGCG
CAATGCCTGGCTCTTTCTACGGCAGACTCTTCCCCGAGGAGTCCATGCATTTTTTGCACTCTTGTTACAG
TGTTCATTGGTTATCTCAGGTTCCCAGCGGTTTGGTGATTGAATTGGGGATTGGTGCAAACAAAGGGAGT
ATTTACTCTTCCAAAGGATGTCGTCCGCCCGTCCAGAAGGCATATTTGGATCAATTTACGAAAGATTTTA
CCACATTTCTAAGGATTCATTCGAAAGAGTTGTTTTCACGTGGCCGAATGCTCCTTACCTGCATTTGTAA
AGTAGATGAATTCGACGAACCGAATCCCCTAGACTTACTTGACATGGCAATAAACGACTTGATTGTTGAG
GGACTTCTGGAGGAAGAAAAATTGGATAGTTTCAATATTCCATTCTTTACACCTTCAGCAGAAGAAGTAA
AGTGCATAGTTGAGGAGGAAGGTTCTTGCGAAATTTTATATCTGGAGACTTTTAAGGCCCATTATGATGC
TGCCTTCTCTATTGATGATGATTACCCAGTAAGATCCCATGAACAAATTAAAGCAGAGTATGTGGCATCA
TTAATTAGATCAGTTTACGAACCCATCCTCGCAAGTCATTTTGGAGAAGCTATTATGCCTGACTTATTCC
ACAGGCTTGCGAAGCATGCAGCAAAGGTTCTCCACATGGGCAAAGGCTGCTATAATAATCTTATCATTTC
TCTCGCCAAAAAGCCAGAGAAGTCAGACGTGTAAGCGGCCGCCCGGCTGCAGATCGTTCAAACATTTGGC
AATAAAGTTTCTTAAGATTGAATCCTGTTGCCGGTCTTGCGATGATTATCATATAATTTCTGTTGAATTA
CGTTAAGCATGTAATAATTAACATGTAATGCATGACGTTATTTATGAGATGGGTTTTTATGATTAGAGTC
CCGCAATTATACATTTAATACGCGATAGAAAACAAAATATAGCGCGCAAACTAGGATAAATTATCGCGCG
CGGTGTCATCTATGTTACTAGATCCGATGATAAGCTGTCAAACATAGAATTCGTAATCATGGTCATAGCT
GTTTCCTGTGTGAATTCGTAATCATGGTCATAGCTGTTTCCTGTGTGAAATTGTTATCCGCTCACAATTC
CACACAACATACGAGCCGGAAGCATAAAGTGTAAAGCCTGGGGTGCCTAATGAGTGAGCTAACTCACATT
AATTGCGTTGCGCTCACTGCCCGCTTTCCAGTCGGGAAACCTGTCGTGCCAGCTGCATTAATGAATCGGC
CAACGCGCGGGGAGAGGCGGTTTGCGTATTGGGCGCTCTTCCGCTTCCTCGCTCACTGACTCGCTGCGCT
CGGTCGTTCGGCTGCGGCGAGCGGTATCAGCTCACTCAAAGGCGGTAATACGGTTATCCACAGAATCAGG
GGATAACGCAGGAAAGAACATGTGAGCAAAAGGCCAGCAAAAGGCCAGGAACCGTAAAAAGGCCGCGTTG
CTGGCGTTTTTCCATAGGCTCCGCCCCCCTGACGAGCATCACAAAAATCGACGCTCAAGTCAGAGGTGGC
GAAACCCGACAGGACTATAAAGATACCAGGCGTTTCCCCCTGGAAGCTCCCTCGTGCGCTCTCCTGTTCC
GACCCTGCCGCTTACCGGATACCTGTCCGCCTTTCTCCCTTCGGGAAGCGTGGCGCTTTCTCATAGCTCA
CGCTGTAGGTATCTCAGTTCGGTGTAGGTCGTTCGCTCCAAGCTGGGCTGTGTGCACGAACCCCCCGTTC
AGCCCGACCGCTGCGCCTTATCCGGTAACTATCGTCTTGAGTCCAACCCGGTAAGACACGACTTATCGCC
ACTGGCAGCAGCCACTGGTAACAGGATTAGCAGAGCGAGGTATGTAGGCGGTGCTACAGAGTTCTTGAAG
TGGTGGCCTAACTACGGCTACACTAGAAGAACAGTATTTGGTATCTGCGCTCTGCTGAAGCCAGTTACCT
TCGGAAAAAGAGTTGGTAGCTCTTGATCCGGCAAACAAACCACCGCTGGTAGCGGTGGTTTTTTTGTTTG
CAAGCAGCAGATTACGCGCAGAAAAAAAGGATCTCAAGAAGATCCTTTGATCTTTTCTACGGGGTCTGAC
GCTCAGTGGAACGAAAACTCACGTTAAGGGATTTTGGTCATGAGATTATCAAAAAGGATCTTCACCTAGA
TCCTTTTAAATTAAAAATGAAGTTTTAAATCAATCTAAAGTATATATGAGTAAACTTGGTCTGACAGTTA
CCAATGCTTAATCAGTGAGGCACCTATCTCAGCGATCTGTCTATTTCGTTCATCCATAGTTGCCTGACTC
CCCGTCGTGTAGATAACTACGATACGGGAGGGCTTACCATCTGGCCCCAGTGCTGCAATGATACCGCGAG
ACCCACGCTCACCGGCTCCAGATTTATCAGCAATAAACCAGCCAGCCGGAAGGGCCGAGCGCAGAAGTGG
TCCTGCAACTTTATCCGCCTCCATCCAGTCTATTAATTGTTGCCGGGAAGCTAGAGTAAGTAGTTCGCCA
GTTAATAGTTTGCGCAACGTTGTTGCCATTGCTACAGGCATCGTGGTGTCACGCTCGTCGTTTGGTATGG
CTTCATTCAGCTCCGGTTCCCAACGATCAAGGCGAGTTACATGATCCCCCATGTTGTGCAAAAAAGCGGT
TAGCTCCTTCGGTCCTCCGATCGTTGTCAGAAGTAAGTTGGCCGCAGTGTTATCACTCATGGTTATGGCA
GCACTGCATAATTCTCTTACTGTCATGCCATCCGTAAGATGCTTTTCTGTGACTGGTGAGTACTCAACCA
AGTCATTCTGAGAATAGTGTATGCGGCGACCGAGTTGCTCTTGCCCGGCGTCAATACGGGATAATACCGC
GCCACATAGCAGAACTTTAAAAGTGCTCATCATTGGAAAACGTTCTTCGGGGCGAAAACTCTCAAGGATC
TTACCGCTGTTGAGATCCAGTTCGATGTAACCCACTCGTGCACCCAACTGATCTTCAGCATCTTTTACTT
TCACCAGCGTTTCTGGGTGAGCAAAAACAGGAAGGCAAAATGCCGCAAAAAAGGGAATAAGGGCGACACG
GAAATGTTGAATACTCATACTCTTCCTTTTTCAATATTATTGAAGCATTTATCAGGGTTATTGTCTCATG
AGCGGATACATATTTGAATGTATTTAGAAAAATAAACAAATAGGGGTTCCGCGCACATTTCCCCGAAAAG
TGCCACCTGACGTCTAAGAAACCATTATTATCATGACATTAACCTATAAAAATAGGCGTATCACGAGGCC
CTTTCGTCTCGCGCGTTTCGGTGATGACGGTGAAAACCTCTGACACATGCAGCTCCCGGAGACGGTCACA
GCTTGTCTGTAAGCGGATGCCGGGAGCAGACAAGCCCGTCAGGGCGCGTCAGCGGGTGTTGGCGGGTGTC
GGGGCTGGCTTAACTATGCGGCATCAGAGCAGATTGTACTGAGAGTGCACCATATGCGGTGTGAAATACC
GCACAGATGCGTAAGGAGAAAATACCGCATCAGGCGCCATTCGCCATTCAGGCTGCGCAACTGTTGGGAA
GGGCGATCGGTGCGGGCCTCTTCGCTATTACGCCAGCTGGCGAAAGGGGGATGTGCTGCAAGGCGATTAA
GTTGGGTAACGCCAGGGTTTTCCCAGTCACGACGTTGTAAAACGACGGCCAGTGCCAAGCTTGCATGCCT
GCAGGTCGATCTAGAGGATCCCCC
Features (pLannotate 1.2.2; 20 found; start..end, strand, type, name):
     21..365     +  promoter       CaMV 35S promoter: strong constitutive promoter from cauliflower mosaic virus
    317..363     +  promoter       minimal CaMV 35S promoter: minimal 35S promoter from cauliflower mosaic virus
    385..440     +  misc_feature   TMV Ω: translational enhancer from the tobacco mosaic virus 5'-leader sequence (Gallie et al., 1988)
    442..459     -  misc_feature   MCS (fragment): pUC18/19 multiple cloning site
    460..717     +  CDS            avGFP (fragment): avGFP is a basic (constitutively fluorescent) long stokes shift fluorescent protein published in 1992, derived from Aequorea victoria. It has low acid sensitivity.
    718..1851    +  CDS            MXMT1: MXMT1_COFAR - Also known as CTS1 From Coffea arabica (Arabian coffee).
   1872..2124    +  terminator     NOS terminator: nopaline synthase terminator and poly(A) signal
   2125..2141    -  promoter       tet promoter (fragment): E. coli promoter for tetracycline efflux protein gene
   2180..2201    -  CDS            lacZα (fragment): LacZα fragment of β-galactosidase; lacZ fragment
   2221..2237    -  protein_bind   lac operator: The lac repressor binds to the lac operator to inhibit transcription in E. coli. This inhibition can be relieved by adding lactose or isopropyl-β-D-thiogalactopyranoside (IPTG). lac repressor encoded by lacI
   2245..2275    -  promoter       lac promoter: promoter for the E. coli lac operon
   2290..2311    -  protein_bind   CAP binding site: CAP binding activates transcription in the presence of cAMP. E. coli catabolite activator protein
   2324..2416    -  CDS            lacI (fragment): lac repressor; lacI; The lac repressor binds to the lac operator to inhibit transcription in E. coli. This inhibition can be relieved by adding lactose or isopropyl-β-D-thiogalactopyranoside (IPTG).
   2599..3187    -  rep_origin     ori: high-copy-number ColE1/pMB1/pBR322/pUC origin of replication
   3358..4218    -  CDS            AmpR: β-lactamase; bla; confers resistance to ampicillin, carbenicillin, and related antibiotics
   4219..4323    -  promoter       AmpR promoter: bla
   4418..4453    +  CDS            rop (fragment): Rop protein, which maintains plasmids at low copy number; rop
   4555..4654    +  misc_feature   bom (fragment): basis of mobility region from pBR322
   4660..4814    -  CDS            lacZα (fragment): LacZα fragment of β-galactosidase; lacZ fragment
   4817..4853    -  misc_feature   MCS (fragment): pUC18/19 multiple cloning site
