[The description below was written by a language model from this plasmid's Addgene catalogue record and pLannotate feature annotations shown in this document.]
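Description:
35S-psGC155-MXMT-NosT is a small (about 4.9 kb) plant expression plasmid built for bimolecular fluorescence complementation (BiFC) assays by transient expression in plant cells. It derives from the pBRN169-MXMT backbone, a pUC-type plasmid without any T-DNA borders or plant selection marker in the annotated features, which is consistent with its stated transient-expression use. In E. coli it replicates from a high-copy ColE1/pUC-type origin and is selected with ampicillin through the β-lactamase gene. Remnants of lacZα, the lac promoter/operator, rop and bom are leftover cloning-vector sequence with no role in the plant cassette.

The expression unit is driven by the constitutive CaMV 35S promoter followed by the tobacco mosaic virus Ω leader, a translational enhancer, and is closed by the nopaline synthase (NOS) terminator and polyadenylation signal. The open reading frame begins with psGC155, a 258 bp synthetic C-terminal fragment of the GFP variant psGFP (residues 156–238), which was inserted between the NcoI and BsrGI sites. This fragment is annotated by similarity as an avGFP fragment. It is fused directly upstream of MXMT1, the Coffea arabica MXMT1 (CTS1) coding sequence, so the fluorescent-protein fragment sits at the N terminus of MXMT.

The psGC155 fragment is not expected to fluoresce alone. In BiFC, signal appears only when it is brought close to a complementary N-terminal fragment carried on an interacting partner, allowing the fluorescent protein to reassemble. The associated work compared improved GFP variants in planta for brightness and BiFC ability, so this construct would be one half of an MXMT-based test pair. The partner construct is not described in this record.
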