Addgene plasmid #80171: 35S-psGC155-MXMT-NosT
Purpose: BiFC vector for transient expression of psGC155-MXMT in plants
Depositing lab: Yutaka Kodama. Depositing organization: Utsunomiya University. Publication: In planta comparative analysis of improved green fluorescent proteins with reference to fluorescence intensity and bimolecular fluorescence complementation ability. Fujii Y, Kodama Y. Plant Biotech. 2015; 32(1): 81-87. 10.5511/plantbiotechnology.15.0120a.
Backbone
  Vector backbone: pBRN169-MXMT
  Backbone manufacturer: Kodama and Wada 2009
  Backbone size w/o insert (bp): 3465
  Total vector size (bp): 4854
  Modifications to backbone: PCR-amplied DNA fragments (psGC) for BiFC fragments were subcloned into the NcoI/BsrGI site of pBRN169-MXMT vector.
  Vector type: Plant Expression
Growth in bacteria
  Bacterial resistance: Ampicillin, 100 μg/mL
  Growth temperature: 37°C
  Growth strain: DH5alpha
  Copy number: Unknown
Gene/Insert
  Gene/Insert name: psGFP(156-238) (alt name: psGC155)
  Species: Synthetic
  Insert size (bp): 258
  Promoter: CaMV 35S promoter
  Tag / fusion protein: psGC155 (N terminal on insert)
  Cloning method: Restriction Enzyme; 5′ cloning site NcoⅠ (not destroyed); 3′ cloning site BsrGⅠ (not destroyed)
  Sequencing primers: 5′ GGATCCATGGTGGACAAGCAGAAGAACGGC; 3′ TTACTTGTACAGCTCGTCCATGCCGAGAGT
Terms and licenses: Academic/Nonprofit Terms; Industry Terms: Not Available to Industry
How to cite: 35S-psGC155-MXMT-NosT was a gift from Yutaka Kodama (Addgene plasmid # 80171 ; http://n2t.net/addgene:80171 ; RRID:Addgene_80171)
