>Addgene plasmid #80171 | 35S-psGC155-MXMT-NosT | addgene partial sequence | sequence record 157246 | 35S-promoter 5'-CTATCCTTCGCAAGACCCTTC-3'
TTTGGAGAGGACAGGCTTCTTGAGATCCTTCAACAATTACCAACAACAACAAACAACAAACAACATTACA
ATTACTATTTACAATTACAGTCGACTCTAGAGGATCCATGGCCGACAAGCAGAAGAACGGCATCAAGGTG
AACTTCAAGATCCGCCACAACATCGAGGACGGCAGCGTGCAGCTCGCCGACCACTACCAGCAGAACACCC
CCATCGGCGACGGCCCCGTGCTGCTGCCCGACAACCACTACCTGAGCACCCAGTCCGCCCTGAGCAAAGA
CCCCAACGAGAAGCGCGATCACATGGTCCTGCTGGAGTTCGTGACCGCCGCCGGGATCACTCACGGCATG
GACGAGCTGTACAAGATGGAGCTCCAAGAAGTCCTGCATATGAATGAAGGTGAAGGCGATACAAGCTACG
CCAAGAATGCATCCTACAATCTGGCTCTTGCCAAGGTGAAACCTTTCCTTGAACAATGCATACGAGAATT
GTTGCGGGCCAACTTGCCCAACATCAACAAGTGCATTAAAGTTGCGGATTTGGGATGCGCTTCTGGACCA
AACACACTTTTAACAGTGCGGGACATTGTGCAAAGTATTGACAAAGTTGGCCAGGAAGAGAAGAATGAAT
TAGAACGTCCCACCATTCAGATTTTTCTGAATGATCTTTTCCAAAATGATTTCAATTCGGTTTTCAAGTT
GCTGCCAAGCTTCTACCGCAAACTCGAGAAAGAAAATGGACGCAAGATAGGATCGTGCCTAATAAGCGCA
ATGCCTGGCTCTTTCTACGGCAGACTCTTCCCCGAGGAGTCCATGCATTTTTTGCACTCTTGTTACAGTG
TTCATTGGTTATCTCAGGTTCCCAGCGGTTTGGTGATTGAATTGGGGATTGGTGCAAACAAAGGGAGTAT
TTACTCTTCCAAAGGATGTCGTCCGCCCGTCCAGAAGGCATATTTGGATCAATTTACGAAAGATTTTACC
ACATTTCTAAGGATTCATTCGAAAGAGTTGTTTTCACGTGGCCGAATGCTCCTTACCTGCATTTGTAAAG
TAGATGAATTCGACGAACCGAATCCCCTAGACTTACTTGACATGGCAATAAACGACT
