>Addgene plasmid #80171 | 35S-psGC155-MXMT-NosT | addgene partial sequence | sequence record 157247 | NOSterm-R 5'-attgccaaatgtttgaacga-3'
CGTCTGACTTCTCTGGCTTTTTGGCGAGAGAAATGATAAGATTATTATAGCAGCCTTTGCCCATGTGGAG
AACCTTTGCTGCATGCTTCGCAAGCCTGTGGAATAAGTCAGGCATAATAGCTTCTCCAAAATGACTTGCG
AGGATGGGTTCGTAAACTGATCTAATTAATGATGCCACATACTCTGCTTTAATTTGTTCATGGGATCTTA
CTGGGTAATCATCATCAATAGAGAAGGCAGCATCATAATGGGCCTTAAAAGTCTCCAGATATAAAATTTC
GCAAGAACCTTCCTCCTCAACTATGCACTTTACTTCTTCTGCTGAAGGTGTAAAGAATGGAATATTGAAA
CTATCCAATTTTTCTTCCTCCAGAAGTCCCTCAACAATCAAGTCGTTTATTGCCATGTCAAGTAAGTCTA
GGGGATTCGGTTCGTCGAATTCATCTACTTTACAAATGCAGGTAAGGAGCATTCGGCCACGTGAAAACAA
CTCTTTCGAATGAATCCTTAGAAATGTGGTAAAATCTTTCGTAAATTGATCCAAATATGCCTTCTGGACG
GGCGGACGACATCCTTTGGAAGAGTAAATACTCCCTTTGTTTGCACCAATCCCCAATTCAATCACCAAAC
CGCTGGGAACCTGAGATAACCAATGAACACTGTAACAAGAGTGCAAAAAATGCATGGACTCCTCGGGGAA
GAGTCTGCCGTAGAAAGAGCCAGGCATTGCGCTTATTAGGCACGATCCTATCTTGCGTCCATTTTCTTTC
TCGAGTTTGCGGTAGAAGCTTGGCAGCAACTTGAAAACCGAATTGAAATCATTTTGGAAAAGATCATTCA
GAAAAATCTGAATGGTGGGACGTTCTAATTCATTCTTCTCTTCCTGGCCAACTTTGTCAATACTTTGCAC
AATGTCCCGCACTGTTAAAAGTGTGTTTGGTCCAGAAGCGCATCCCAAATCCGCAACTTTAATGCACT
